>Addgene plasmid #116844 | pHAGE-USP32__EPHA1 | addgene full sequence | sequence record 241686 | Addgene NGS Result
TGGAAGGGCTAATTCACTCCCAAAGAAGACAAGATATCCTTGATCTGTGGATCTACCACACACAAGGCTA
CTTCCCTGATTAGCAGAACTACACACCAGGGCCAGGGGTCAGATATCCACTGACCTTTGGATGGTGCTAC
AAGCTAGTACCAGTTGAGCCAGATAAGGTAGAAGAGGCCAATAAAGGAGAGAACACCAGCTTGTTACACC
CTGTGAGCCTGCATGGGATGGATGACCCGGAGAGAGAAGTGTTAGAGTGGAGGTTTGACAGCCGCCTAGC
ATTTCATCACGTGGCCCGAGAGCTGCATCCGGAGTACTTCAAGAACTGCTGATATCGAGCTTGCTACAAG
GGACTTTCCGCTGGGGACTTTCCAGGGAGGCGTGGCCTGGGCGGGACTGGGGAGTGGCGAGCCCTCAGAT
CCTGCATATAAGCAGCTGCTTTTTGCCTGTACTGGGTCTCTCTGGTTAGACCAGATCTGAGCCTGGGAGC
TCTCTGGCTAACTAGGGAACCCACTGCTTAAGCCTCAATAAAGCTTGCCTTGAGTGCTTCAAGTAGTGTG
TGCCCGTCTGTTGTGTGACTCTGGTAACTAGAGATCCCTCAGACCCTTTTAGTCAGTGTGGAAAATCTCT
AGCAGTGGCGCCCGAACAGGGACTTGAAAGCGAAAGGGAAACCAGAGGAGCTCTCTCGACGCAGGACTCG
GCTTGCTGAAGCGCGCACGGCAAGAGGCGAGGGGCGGCGACTGGTGAGTACGCCAAAAATTTTGACTAGC
GGAGGCTAGAAGGAGAGAGATGGGTGCGAGAGCGTCAGTATTAAGCGGGGGAGAATTAGATCGCGATGGG
AAAAAATTCGGTTAAGGCCAGGGGGAAAGAAAAAATATAAATTAAAACATATAGTATGGGCAAGCAGGGA
GCTAGAACGATTCGCAGTTAATCCTGGCCTGTTAGAAACATCAGAAGGCTGTAGACAAATACTGGGACAG
CTACAACCATCCCTTCAGACAGGATCAGAAGAACTTAGATCATTATATAATACAGTAGCAACCCTCTATT
GTGTGCATCAAAGGATAGAGATAAAAGACACCAAGGAAGCTTTAGACAAGATAGAGGAAGAGCAAAACAA
AAGTAAGACCACCGCACAGCAAGCGGCCGGCCGCTGATCTTCAGACCTGGAGGAGGAGATATGAGGGACA
ATTGGAGAAGTGAATTATATAAATATAAAGTAGTAAAAATTGAACCATTAGGAGTAGCACCCACCAAGGC
AAAGAGAAGAGTGGTGCAGAGAGAAAAAAGAGCAGTGGGAATAGGAGCTTTGTTCCTTGGGTTCTTGGGA
GCAGCAGGAAGCACTATGGGCGCAGCGTCAATGACGCTGACGGTACAGGCCAGACAATTATTGTCTGGTA
TAGTGCAGCAGCAGAACAATTTGCTGAGGGCTATTGAGGCGCAACAGCATCTGTTGCAACTCACAGTCTG
GGGCATCAAGCAGCTCCAGGCAAGAATCCTGGCTGTGGAAAGATACCTAAAGGATCAACAGCTCCTGGGG
ATTTGGGGTTGCTCTGGAAAACTCATTTGCACCACTGCTGTGCCTTGGAATGCTAGTTGGAGTAATAAAT
CTCTGGAACAGATTTGGAATCACACGACCTGGATGGAGTGGGACAGAGAAATTAACAATTACACAAGCTT
AATACACTCCTTAATTGAAGAATCGCAAAACCAGCAAGAAAAGAATGAACAAGAATTATTGGAATTAGAT
AAATGGGCAAGTTTGTGGAATTGGTTTAACATAACAAATTGGCTGTGGTATATAAAATTATTCATAATGA
TAGTAGGAGGCTTGGTAGGTTTAAGAATAGTTTTTGCTGTACTTTCTATAGTGAATAGAGTTAGGCAGGG
ATATTCACCATTATCGTTTCAGACCCACCTCCCAACCCCGAGGGGACCCGACAGGCCCGAAGGAATAGAA
GAAGAAGGTGGAGAGAGAGACAGAGACAGATCCATTCGATTAGTGAACGGATCTCGACGGTATCGCCGAA
TTCACAAATGGCAGTATTCATCCACAATTTTAAAAGAAAAGGGGGGATTGGGGGGTACAGTGCAGGGGAA
AGAATAGTAGACATAATAGCAACAGACATACAAACTAAAGAATTACAAAAACAAATTACAAAAATTCAAA
ATTTTCGGGTTTATTACAGGGACAGCAGAGATCCAGTTTGGACTAGTCGTGAGGCTCCGGTGCCCGTCAG
TGGGCAGAGCGCACATCGCCCACAGTCCCCGAGAAGTTGGGGGGAGGGGTCGGCAATTGAACCGGTGCCT
AGAGAAGGTGGCGCGGGGTAAACTGGGAAAGTGATGTCGTGTACTGGCTCCGCCTTTTTCCCGAGGGTGG
GGGAGAACCGTATATAAGTGCAGTAGTCGCCGTGAACGTTCTTTTTCGCAACGGGTTTGCCGCCAGAACA
CAGGTAAGTGCCGTGTGTGGTTCCCGCGGGCCTGGCCTCTTTACGGGTTATGGCCCTTGCGTGCCTTGAA
TTACTTCCACCTGGCTGCAGTACGTGATTCTTGATCCCGAGCTTCGGGTTGGAAGTGGGTGGGAGAGTTC
GAGGCCTTGCGCTTAAGGAGCCCCTTCGCCTCGTGCTTGAGTTGAGGCCTGGCCTGGGCGCTGGGGCCGC
CGCGTGCGAATCTGGTGGCACCTTCGCGCCTGTCTCGCTGCTTTCGATAAGTCTCTAGCCATTTAAAATT
TTTGATGACCTGCTGCGACGCTTTTTTTCTGGCAAGATAGTCTTGTAAATGCGGGCCAAGATCTGCACAC
TGGTATTTCGGTTTTTGGGGCCGCGGGCGGCGACGGGGCCCGTGCGTCCCAGCGCACATGTTCGGCGAGG
CGGGGCCTGCGAGCGCGGCCACCGAGAATCGGACGGGGGTAGTCTCAAGCTGGCCGGCCTGCTCTGGTGC
CTGGCCTCGCGCCGCCGTGTATCGCCCCGCCCTGGGCGGCAAGGCTGGCCCGGTCGGCACCAGTTGCGTG
AGCGGAAAGATGGCCGCTTCCCGGCCCTGCTGCAGGGAGCTCAAAATGGAGGACGCGGCGCTCGGGAGAG
CGGGCGGGTGAGTCACCCACACAAAGGAAAAGGGCCTTTCCGTCCTCAGCCGTCGCTTCATGTGACTCCA
CGGAGTACCGGGCGCCGTCCAGGCACCTCGATTAGTTCTCGAGCTTTTGGAGTACGTCGTCTTTAGGTTG
GGGGGAGGGGTTTTATGCGATGGAGTTTCCCCACACTGAGTGGGTGGAGACTGAAGTTAGGCCAGCTTGG
CACTTGATGTAATTCTCCTTGGAATTTGCCCTTTTTGAGTTTGGATCTTGGTTCATTCTCAAGCCTCAGA
CAGTGGTTCAAAGTTTTTTTCTTCCATTTCAGGTGTCGTGAAGCGGCCCTGCAGATATCAACAAGTTTGT
ACAAAAAAGTTGGCATGGGTGCCAAGGAGTCACGGATCGGATTCCTCAGCTACGAGGAGGCGCTGAGGAG
AGTCCCAGCTTTCTTGTACAAAGTGGTTCTGTCCAGGGGCCTGACTGGAGGAGAGATTGTAGCCGTCATC
TTTGGGCTGCTGCTTGGTGCAGCCTTGCTGCTTGGGATTCTCGTTTTCCGGTCCAGGAGAGCCCAGCGGC
AGAGGCAGCAGAGGCAGCGTGACCGCGCCACCGATGTGGATCGAGAGGACAAGCTGTGGCTGAAGCCTTA
TGTGGACCTCCAGGCATACGAGGACCCTGCACAGGGAGCCCTGGACTTTACCCGGGAGCTTGATCCAGCG
TGGCTGATGGTGGACACTGTCATAGGAGAAGGAGAGTTTGGGGAAGTGTATCGAGGGACCCTGAGGCTCC
CCAGCCAGGACTGCAAGACTGTGGCCATTAAGACCTTAAAAGACACATCCCCAGGTGGCCAGTGGTGGAA
CTTCCTTCGAGAGGCAACTATCATGGGCCAGTTTAGCCACCCGCATATTCTGCATCTGGAAGGCGTCGTC
ACAAAGCGAAAGCCGATCATGATCATCACAGAATTTATGGAGAATGGAGCCCTGGATGCCTTCCTGAGGG
AGCGGGAGGACCAGCTGGTCCCTGGGCAGCTAGTGGCCATGCTGCAGGGCATAGCATCTGGCATGAACTA
CCTCAGTAATCACAATTATGTCCACCGGGACCTGGCTGCCAGAAACATCTTGGTGAATCAAAACCTGTGC
TGCAAGGTGTCTGACTTTGGCCTGACTCGCCTCCTGGATGACTTTGATGGCACATACGAAACCCAGGGAG
GAAAGATCCCTATCCGTTGGACAGCCCCTGAAGCCATTGCCCATCGGATCTTCACCACAGCCAGCGATGT
GTGGAGCTTTGGGATTGTGATGTGGGAGGTGCTGAGCTTTGGGGACAAGCCTTATGGGGAGATGAGCAAT
CAGGAGGTTATGAAGAGCATTGAGGATGGGTACCGGTTGCCCCCTCCTGTGGACTGCCCTGCCCCTCTGT
ATGAGCTCATGAAGAACTGCTGGGCATATGACCGTGCCCGCCGGCCACACTTCCAGAAGCTTCAGGCACA
TCTGGAGCAACTGCTTGCCAACCCCCACTCCCTGCGGACCATTGCCAACTTTGACCCCAGGATGACTCTT
CGCCTGCCCAGCCTGAGTGGCTCAGATGGGATCCCATATCGAACCGTCTCTGAGTGGCTCGAGTCCATAC
GCATGAAACGCTACATCCTGCACTTCCACTCGGCTGGGCTGGACACCATGGAGTGTGTGCTGGAGCTGAC
CGCTGAGGACCTGACGCAGATGGGAATCACACTGCCCGGGCACCAGAAGCGCATTCTTTGCAGTATTCAG
GGATTCAAGGACTGACACCCAACTTTTCTATACAAAGTGGTTGATATCCAGCACAGTGGCGGCCGCTCGA
GTCTAGAGGGCCCGCGGTTCGAAGGTAAGCCTATCCCTAACCCTCTCCTCGGTCTCGATTCTACGCGTAC
CGGTTAGTAATGAGATCCCTNCCCCCCCCCTAACGTTACTGGCCGAAGCCGCTTGGAATAAGGCCGGTGT
GCGTTTGTCTATATGTTATTTTCCACCATATTGCCGTCTTTTGGCAATGTGAGGGCCCGGAAACCTGGCC
CTGTCTTCTTGACGAGCATTCCTAGGGGTCTTTCCCCTCTCGCCAAAGGAATGCAAGGTCTGTTGAATGT
CGTGAAGGAAGCAGTTCCTCTGGAAGCTTCTTGAAGACAAACAACGTCTGTAGCGACCCTTTGCAGGCAG
CGGAACCCCCCACCTGGCGACAGGTGCCTCTGCGGCCAAAAGCCACGTGTATAAGATACACCTGCAAAGG
CGGCACAACCCCAGTGCCACGTTGTGAGTTGGATAGTTGTGGAAAGAGTCAAATGGCTCTCCTCAAGCGT
ATTCAACAAGGGGCTGAAGGATGCCCAGAAGGTACCCCATTGTATGGGATCTGATCTGGGGCCTCGGTGC
ACATGCTTTACATGTGTTTAGTCGAGGTTAAAAAAACGTCTAGGCCCCCCGAACCACGGGGACGTGGTTT
TCCTTTGAAAAACACGATGATAATATGGCCACACATATGACCGAGTACAAGCCCACGGTGCGCCTCGCCA
CCCGCGACGACGTCCCCAGGGCCGTACGCACCCTCGCCGCCGCGTTCGCCGACTACCCCGCCACGCGCCA
CACCGTCGATCCGGACCGCCACATCGAGCGGGTCACCGAGCTGCAAGAACTCTTCCTCACGCGCGTCGGG
CTCGACATCGGCAAGGTGTGGGTCGCGGACGACGGCGCCGCGGTGGCGGTCTGGACCACGCCGGAGAGCG
TCGAAGCGGGGGCGGTGTTCGCCGAGATCGGCCCGCGCATGGCCGAGTTGAGCGGTTCCCGGCTGGCCGC
GCAGCAACAGATGGAAGGCCTCCTGGCGCCGCACCGGCCCAAGGAGCCCGCGTGGTTCCTGGCCACCGTC
GGCGTCTCGCCCGACCACCAGGGCAAGGGTCTGGGCAGCGCCGTCGTGCTCCCCGGAGTGGAGGCGGCCG
AGCGCGCCGGGGTGCCCGCCTTCCTGGAGACCTCCGCGCCCCGCAACCTCCCCTTCTACGAGCGGCTCGG
CTTCACCGTCACCGCCGACGTCGAGGTGCCCGAAGGACCGCGCACCTGGTGCATGACCCGCAAGCCCGGT
GCCTAAATCGATAGATCCTAATCAACCTCTGGATTACAAAATTTGTGAAAGATTGACTGGTATTCTTAAC
TATGTTGCTCCTTTTACGCTATGTGGATACGCTGCTTTAATGCCTTTGTATCATGCTATTGCTTCCCGTA
TGGCTTTCATTTTCTCCTCCTTGTATAAATCCTGGTTGCTGTCTCTTTATGAGGAGTTGTGGCCCGTTGT
CAGGCAACGTGGCGTGGTGTGCACTGTGTTTGCTGACGCAACCCCCACTGGTTGGGGCATTGCCACCACC
TGTCAGCTCCTTTCCGGGACTTTCGCTTTCCCCCTCCCTATTGCCACGGCGGAACTCATCGCCGCCTGCC
TTGCCCGCTGCTGGACAGGGGCTCGGCTGTTGGGCACTGACAATTCCGTGGTGTTGTCGGGGAAATCATC
GTCCTTTCCTTGGCTGCTCGCCTGTGTTGCCACCTGGATTCTGCGCGGGACGTCCTTCTGCTACGTCCCT
TCGGCCCTCAATCCAGCGGACCTTCCTTCCCGCGGCCTGCTGCCGGCTCTGCGGCCTCTTCCGCGTCTTC
GCCTTCGCCCTCAGACGAGTCGGATCTCCCTTTGGGCCGCCTCCCCGCCTGAGATCCTTTAAGACCAATG
ACTTACAAGGCAGCTGTAGATCTTAGCCACTTTTTAAAAGAAAAGGGGGGACTGGAAGGGCTAATTCACT
CCCAACGAAGACAAGATCTGCTTTTTGCTTGTACTGGGTCTCTCTGGTTAGACCAGATCTGAGCCTGGGA
GCTCTCTGGCTAACTAGGGAACCCACTGCTTAAGCCTCAATAAAGCTTGCCTTGAGTGCTTCAAGTAGTG
TGTGCCCGTCTGTTGTGTGACTCTGGTAACTAGAGATCCCTCAGACCCTTTTAGTCAGTGTGGAAAATCT
CTAGCAGTAGTAGTTCATGTCATCTTATTATTCAGTATTTATAACTTGCAAAGAAATGAATATCAGAGAG
TGAGAGGCCCGGGTTAATTAAGGAAAGGGCTAGATCATTCTTGAAGACGAAAGGGCCTCGTGATACGCCT
ATTTTTATAGGTTAATGTCATGATAATAATGGTTTCTTAGACGTCAGGTGGCACTTTTCGGGGAAATGTG
CGCGGAACCCCTATTTGTTTATTTTTCTAAATACATTCAAATATGTATCCGCTCATGAGACAATAACCCT
GATAAATGCTTCAATAATATTGAAAAAGGAAGAGTATGAGTATTCAACATTTCCGTGTCGCCCTTATTCC
CTTTTTTGCGGCATTTTGCCTTCCTGTTTTTGCTCACCCAGAAACGCTGGTGAAAGTAAAAGATGCTGAA
GATCAGTTGGGTGCACGAGTGGGTTACATCGAACTGGATCTCAACAGCGGTAAGATCCTTGAGAGTTTTC
GCCCCGAAGAACGTTTTCCAATGATGAGCACTTTTAAAGTTCTGCTATGTGGCGCGGTATTATCCCGTGT
TGACGCCGGGCAAGAGCAACTCGGTCGCCGCATACACTATTCTCAGAATGACTTGGTTGAGTACTCACCA
GTCACAGAAAAGCATCTTACGGATGGCATGACAGTAAGAGAATTATGCAGTGCTGCCATAACCATGAGTG
ATAACACTGCGGCCAACTTACTTCTGACAACGATCGGAGGACCGAAGGAGCTAACCGCTTTTTTGCACAA
CATGGGGGATCATGTAACTCGCCTTGATCGTTGGGAACCGGAGCTGAATGAAGCCATACCAAACGACGAG
CGTGACACCACGATGCCTGTAGCAATGGCAACAACGTTGCGCAAACTATTAACTGGCGAACTACTTACTC
TAGCTTCCCGGCAACAATTAATAGACTGGATGGAGGCGGATAAAGTTGCAGGACCACTTCTGCGCTCGGC
CCTTCCGGCTGGCTGGTTTATTGCTGATAAATCTGGAGCCGGTGAGCGTGGGTCTCGCGGTATCATTGCA
GCACTGGGGCCAGATGGTAAGCCCTCCCGTATCGTAGTTATCTACACGACGGGGAGTCAGGCAACTATGG
ATGAACGAAATAGACAGATCGCTGAGATAGGTGCCTCACTGATTAAGCATTGGTAACTGTCAGACCAAGT
TTACTCATATATACTTTAGATTGATTTAAAACTTCATTTTTAATTTAAAAGGATCTAGGTGAAGATCCTT
TTTGATAATCTCATGACCAAAATCCCTTAACGTGAGTTTTCGTTCCACTGAGCGTCAGACCCCGTAGAAA
AGATCAAAGGATCTTCTTGAGATCCTTTTTTTCTGCGCGTAATCTGCTGCTTGCAAACAAAAAAACCACC
GCTACCAGCGGTGGTTTGTTTGCCGGATCAAGAGCTACCAACTCTTTTTCCGAAGGTAACTGGCTTCAGC
AGAGCGCAGATACCAAATACTGTTCTTCTAGTGTAGCCGTAGTTAGGCCACCACTTCAAGAACTCTGTAG
CACCGCCTACATACCTCGCTCTGCTAATCCTGTTACCAGTGGCTGCTGCCAGTGGCGATAAGTCGTGTCT
TACCGGGTTGGACTCAAGACGATAGTTACCGGATAAGGCGCAGCGGTCGGGCTGAACGGGGGGTTCGTGC
ACACAGCCCAGCTTGGAGCGAACGACCTACACCGAACTGAGATACCTACAGCGTGAGCTATGAGAAAGCG
CCACGCTTCCCGAAGGGAGAAAGGCGGACAGGTATCCGGTAAGCGGCAGGGTCGGAACAGGAGAGCGCAC
GAGGGAGCTTCCAGGGGGAAACGCCTGGTATCTTTATAGTCCTGTCGGGTTTCGCCACCTCTGACTTGAG
CGTCGATTTTTGTGATGCTCGTCAGGGGGGCGGAGCCTATGGAAAAACGCCAGCAACGCGGCCTTTTTAC
GGTTCCTGGCCTTTTGCTGGCCTTTTGCTCACATGTTCTTTCCTGCGTTATCCCCTGATTCTGTGGATAA
CCGTATTACCGCCTTTGAGTGAGCTGATACCGCTCGCCGCAGCCGAACGACCGAGCGCAGCGAGTCAGTG
AGCGAGGAAGCGGAAGAGCGCCCAATACGCAAACCGCCTCTCCCCGCGCGTTGGCCGATTCATTAATGCA
GCAAGCTCATGGCTGACTAATTTTTTTTATTTATGCAGAGGCCGAGGCCGCCTCGGCCTCTGAGCTATTC
CAGAAGTAGTGAGGAGGCTTTTTTGGAGGCCTAGGCTTTTGCAAAAAGCTCCCCGTGGCACGACAGGTTT
CCCGACTGGAAAGCGGGCAGTGAGCGCAACGCAATTAATGTGAGTTAGCTCACTCATTAGGCACCCCAGG
CTTTACACTTTATGCTTCCGGCTCGTATGTTGTGTGGAATTGTGAGCGGATAACAATTTCACACAGGAAA
CAGCTATGACATGATTACGAATTTCACAAATAAAGCATTTTTTTCACTGCATTCTAGTTGTGGTTTGTCC
AAACTCATCAATGTATCTTATCATGTCTGGATCAACTGGATAACTCAAGCTAACCAAAATCATCCCAAAC
TTCCCACCCCATACCCTATTACCACTGCCAATTACCTGTGGTTTCATTTACTCTAAACCTGTGATTCCTC
TGAATTATTTTCATTTTAAAGAAATTGTATTTGTTAAATATGTACTACAAACTTAGTAGT
Features (pLannotate 1.2.2; 28 found; start..end, strand, type, name):
    377..634     +  LTR            5' LTR (truncated): truncated 5' long terminal repeat (LTR) from HIV-1
    681..806     +  misc_feature   HIV-1 Ψ: packaging signal of human immunodeficiency virus type 1
    790..1128    +  CDS            HIV-1 gag (fragment): gag protein from human immunodeficiency virus 1; gag
   1303..1536    +  misc_feature   RRE: The Rev response element (RRE) of HIV-1 allows for Rev-dependent mRNA export from the nucleus to the cytoplasm.
   1913..2013    +  CDS            Rev (fragment): human immunodeficiency virus 1 (HIV-1) Rev protein; rev; enhances nuclear export of unspliced and incompletely spliced viral mRNAs
   2058..2175    +  misc_feature   cPPT/CTS: central polypurine tract and central termination sequence of HIV-1
   2223..3401    +  promoter       EF-1α promoter: strong constitutive promoter for human elongation factor EF-1α
   3422..3439    +  protein_bind   attB1 (fragment): mutant version of attB; core recombination site for the Gateway® BP reaction BP Clonase™
   3506..3526    -  protein_bind   attB2: mutant version of attB; core recombination site for the Gateway® BP reaction BP Clonase™
   3532..4842    +  CDS            EPHA1 (fragment): EPHA1_HUMAN - Also known as EPH, EPHT, EPHT1. Experimental evidence at protein level: Swiss-Prot protein existence level 1. Receptor tyrosine kinase which binds promiscuously membrane- bound ephrin-A family ligands residing on adjacent cells, leading to contact-dependent bidirectional signaling into neighboring cells. The signaling pathway downstream of the receptor is referred to as forward signaling while the signaling pathway downstream of the ephrin ligand is referred to as reverse signaling. Binds with a low affinity EFNA3 and EFNA4 and with a high affinity to EFNA1 which most probably co
   4850..4868    -  protein_bind   attB4 (fragment): mutant version of attB; core recombination site for the Gateway® BP reaction BP Clonase™
   4924..4965    +  CDS            V5 tag: epitope tag from simian virus 5
   5091..5553    +  misc_feature   IRES: internal ribosome entry site (IRES) of the encephalomyocarditis virus (EMCV)
   5567..6164    +  CDS            PuroR (fragment): puromycin N-acetyltransferase; pac from Streptomyces; confers resistance to puromycin
   6180..6768    +  misc_feature   WPRE: woodchuck hepatitis virus posttranscriptional regulatory element
   6776..6841    +  CDS            nef (fragment): NEF_HV1Z2 - Experimental evidence at protein level: Swiss-Prot protein existence level 1. Extracellular Nef protein targets CD4(+) T-lymphocytes for apoptosis by interacting with CXCR4 surface receptors. From Human immunodeficiency virus type 1 group M subtype D (isolate Z2/CDC-Z34) (HIV-1).
   6843..7076    +  LTR            3' LTR (ΔU3): self-inactivating 3' long terminal repeat (LTR) from HIV-1
   7281..7385    +  promoter       AmpR promoter: bla
   7386..8246    +  CDS            AmpR: β-lactamase; bla; confers resistance to ampicillin, carbenicillin, and related antibiotics
   8417..9005    +  rep_origin     ori: high-copy-number ColE1/pMB1/pBR322/pUC origin of replication
   9188..9242    +  CDS            lacI (fragment): lac repressor; lacI; The lac repressor binds to the lac operator to inhibit transcription in E. coli. This inhibition can be relieved by adding lactose or isopropyl-β-D-thiogalactopyranoside (IPTG).
   9248..9341    +  rep_origin     SV40 ori (fragment): SV40 origin of replication
   9366..9403    +  CDS            lacI (fragment): lac repressor; lacI; The lac repressor binds to the lac operator to inhibit transcription in E. coli. This inhibition can be relieved by adding lactose or isopropyl-β-D-thiogalactopyranoside (IPTG).
   9416..9437    +  protein_bind   CAP binding site: CAP binding activates transcription in the presence of cAMP. E. coli catabolite activator protein
   9452..9482    +  promoter       lac promoter: promoter for the E. coli lac operon
   9490..9506    +  protein_bind   lac operator: The lac repressor binds to the lac operator to inhibit transcription in E. coli. This inhibition can be relieved by adding lactose or isopropyl-β-D-thiogalactopyranoside (IPTG). lac repressor encoded by lacI
   9540..9623    +  polyA_signal   SV40 poly(A) signal (fragment): SV40 polyadenylation signal
   9790..329     +  CDS            nef (fragment) (across the origin): NEF_HV1BR - Experimental evidence at protein level: Swiss-Prot protein existence level 1. Extracellular Nef protein targets CD4(+) T-lymphocytes for apoptosis by interacting with CXCR4 surface receptors (PubMed:14990729). From Human immunodeficiency virus type 1 group M subtype B (isolate BRU/LAI) (HIV-1).
