[The description below was written by a language model from this plasmid's Addgene catalogue record, the feature table of its GenBank file and pLannotate feature annotations shown in this document.]
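Description:
pHAGE-USP32__EPHA1 is a lentiviral expression plasmid built on the pHAGE backbone, carrying a human USP32–EPHA1 gene fusion introduced by Gateway cloning. In bacteria it is maintained through a high-copy ColE1/pUC-type origin and selected with ampicillin via the β-lactamase gene. The viral portion has the layout of a self-inactivating HIV-1 transfer vector: a truncated 5' LTR, the Ψ packaging signal with a gag fragment, the Rev response element for Rev-dependent nuclear export of the genomic RNA, the cPPT/CTS element, and a ΔU3 3' LTR that disables LTR promoter activity after integration. Viral structural and envelope functions are not encoded and would have to be supplied separately.

Between the LTRs, the constitutive human EF-1α promoter drives the payload. Multiple attB sites are annotated (attB1, attB2 and attB4 fragments), suggesting the fusion was assembled from separate Gateway segments. The automated annotation recognises only an EPHA1 fragment of about 1.3 kb, lying between attB2 and attB4. No USP32 feature is called, and the interval between attB1 and attB2 is under 100 nt, so any USP32 contribution appears to be very short; the record does not define the breakpoint. A V5 epitope tag is annotated downstream of the insert, although whether it is in frame with the fusion is not stated. An EMCV IRES then links a puromycin N-acetyltransferase gene to the same transcript for selection of transduced cells, and a WPRE enhances expression. The separate GenBank record covers only a 1,401 bp portion and annotates just attB2. The plasmid serves for stable expression of this fusion in mammalian cells and comes from a study on functional annotation of somatic alterations in cancer.
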