Addgene plasmid #116844: pHAGE-USP32__EPHA1
Purpose: Lentiviral expression of USP32__EPHA1 fusion
Depositing lab: Gordon Mills & Kenneth Scott. Depositing organization: Baylor College of Medicine. Publication: Systematic Functional Annotation of Somatic Mutations in Cancer. Ng PK, Li J, Jeong KJ, Shao S, Chen H, Tsang YH, Sengupta S, Wang Z, Bhavana VH, Tran R, Soewito S, Minussi DC, Moreno D, Kong K, Dogruluk T, Lu H, Gao J, Tokheim C, Zhou DC, Johnson AM, Zeng J, Ip CKM, Ju Z, Wester M, Yu S, Li Y, Vellano CP, Schultz N, Karchin R, Ding L, Lu Y, Cheung LWT, Chen K, Shaw KR, Meric-Bernstam F, Scott KL, Yi S, Sahni N, Liang H, Mills GB. Cancer Cell. 2018 Mar 12;33(3):450-462.e10. doi: 10.1016/j.ccell.2018.01.021. PubMed 29533785.
Backbone
  Vector backbone: pHAGE
  Vector type: Lentiviral
Growth in bacteria
  Bacterial resistance: Ampicillin, 100 μg/mL
  Growth temperature: 37°C
  Growth strain: Stbl3
  Copy number: High Copy
Gene/Insert
  Gene/Insert name: USP32__EPHA1
  Species: H. sapiens (human)
  Cloning method: Gateway Cloning
Terms and licenses: Academic/Nonprofit Terms; Industry Terms: Not Available to Industry
How to cite: pHAGE-USP32__EPHA1 was a gift from Gordon Mills & Kenneth Scott (Addgene plasmid # 116844 ; http://n2t.net/addgene:116844 ; RRID:Addgene_116844)
