LOCUS       Exported 1401 bp ds-DNA linear SYN 06-JUL-2021
DEFINITION  Lentiviral expression of USP32__EPHA1 fusion.
ACCESSION   .
VERSION     .
KEYWORDS    pHAGE-USP32__EPHA1
SOURCE      synthetic DNA construct
  ORGANISM  synthetic DNA construct
REFERENCE   1 (bases 1 to 1401)
  AUTHORS   Ng PK, Li J, Jeong KJ, Shao S, Chen H, Tsang YH, Sengupta S, Wang Z,
            Bhavana VH, Tran R, Soewito S, Minussi DC, Moreno D, Kong K,
            Dogruluk T, Lu H, Gao J, Tokheim C, Zhou DC, Johnson AM, Zeng J, Ip
            CKM, Ju Z, Wester M, Yu S, Li Y, Vellano CP, Schultz N, Karchin R,
            Ding L, Lu Y, Cheung LWT, Chen K, Shaw KR, Meric-Bernstam F, Scott
            KL, Yi S, Sahni N, Liang H, Mills GB
  TITLE     Systematic Functional Annotation of Somatic Mutations in Cancer.
  JOURNAL   Cancer Cell. 2018 Mar 12;33(3):450-462.e10. doi:
            10.1016/j.ccell.2018.01.021.
  PUBMED    29533785
REFERENCE   2 (bases 1 to 1401)
  AUTHORS   .
  TITLE     Direct Submission
  JOURNAL   Exported Jul 6, 2021 from SnapGene Server 1.1.58
            http://www.snapgene.com
FEATURES             Location/Qualifiers
     source          1..1401
                     /organism="synthetic DNA construct"
                     /mol_type="other DNA"
     protein_bind    complement(59..83)
                     /gene="mutant version of attB"
                     /label=attB2
                     /bound_moiety="BP Clonase(TM)"
                     /note="recombination site for the Gateway(R) BP reaction"
ORIGIN
        1 atgggtgcca aggagtcacg gatcggattc ctcagctacg aggaggcgct gaggagagtc
       61 ccagctttct tgtacaaagt ggttctgtcc aggggcctga ctggaggaga gattgtagcc
      121 gtcatctttg ggctgctgct tggtgcagcc ttgctgcttg ggattctcgt tttccggtcc
      181 aggagagccc agcggcagag gcagcagagg cagcgtgacc gcgccaccga tgtggatcga
      241 gaggacaagc tgtggctgaa gccttatgtg gacctccagg catacgagga ccctgcacag
      301 ggagccctgg actttacccg ggagcttgat ccagcgtggc tgatggtgga cactgtcata
      361 ggagaaggag agtttgggga agtgtatcga gggaccctga ggctccccag ccaggactgc
      421 aagactgtgg ccattaagac cttaaaagac acatccccag gtggccagtg gtggaacttc
      481 cttcgagagg caactatcat gggccagttt agccacccgc atattctgca tctggaaggc
      541 gtcgtcacaa agcgaaagcc gatcatgatc atcacagaat ttatggagaa tggagccctg
      601 gatgccttcc tgagggagcg ggaggaccag ctggtccctg ggcagctagt ggccatgctg
      661 cagggcatag catctggcat gaactacctc agtaatcaca attatgtcca ccgggacctg
      721 gctgccagaa acatcttggt gaatcaaaac ctgtgctgca aggtgtctga ctttggcctg
      781 actcgcctcc tggatgactt tgatggcaca tacgaaaccc agggaggaaa gatccctatc
      841 cgttggacag cccctgaagc cattgcccat cggatcttca ccacagccag cgatgtgtgg
      901 agctttggga ttgtgatgtg ggaggtgctg agctttgggg acaagcctta tggggagatg
      961 agcaatcagg aggttatgaa gagcattgag gatgggtacc ggttgccccc tcctgtggac
     1021 tgccctgccc ctctgtatga gctcatgaag aactgctggg catatgaccg tgcccgccgg
     1081 ccacacttcc agaagcttca ggcacatctg gagcaactgc ttgccaaccc ccactccctg
     1141 cggaccattg ccaactttga ccccaggatg actcttcgcc tgcccagcct gagtggctca
     1201 gatgggatcc catatcgaac cgtctctgag tggctcgagt ccatacgcat gaaacgctac
     1261 atcctgcact tccactcggc tgggctggac accatggagt gtgtgctgga gctgaccgct
     1321 gaggacctga cgcagatggg aatcacactg cccgggcacc agaagcgcat tctttgcagt
     1381 attcagggat tcaaggactg a
//
